Addgene plasmid #223636: pET28a-AP-SpyCatcher
Purpose: Protein purification of SpyCatcher003 (S49C) with 10xHis and AP fragment of split APEX2 tags from E. coli
Depositing lab: Enfu Hui. Depositing organization: University of California, San Diego (UCSD). Publication: cis-B7:CD28 interactions at invaginated synaptic membranes provide CD28 co-stimulation and promote CD8(+) T cell function and anti-tumor immunity. Zhao Y, Caron C, Chan YY, Lee CK, Xu X, Zhang J, Masubuchi T, Wu C, Bui JD, Hui E. Immunity. 2023 Jun 13;56(6):1187-1203.e12. doi: 10.1016/j.immuni.2023.04.005. Epub 2023 May 8. PubMed 37160118.
Backbone
  Vector backbone: pET28a
  Vector type: Bacterial Expression
Growth in bacteria
  Bacterial resistance: Kanamycin, 50 μg/mL
  Growth temperature: 37°C
  Growth strain: DH5alpha
  Copy number: Low Copy
Gene/Insert
  Gene/Insert name: SpyCatcher003 S49C
  Species: NA
  Tag / fusion protein: His10, AP fragment of split APEX2 tag (N terminal on insert)
  Cloning method: Gibson Cloning
  Sequencing primers: 5′ T7; 3′ T7 terminal
Terms and licenses: Academic/Nonprofit Terms; Industry Terms: Not Available to Industry
Depositor comments: Plasmid lab code: L2249
How to cite: pET28a-AP-SpyCatcher was a gift from Enfu Hui (Addgene plasmid # 223636 ; http://n2t.net/addgene:223636 ; RRID:Addgene_223636)
