[The description below was written by a language model from this plasmid's Addgene catalogue record and pLannotate feature annotations shown in this document.]
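Description:
pET28a-AP-SpyCatcher is a bacterial expression plasmid built on the pET28a backbone for producing and purifying a tagged SpyCatcher003 (S49C) protein in E. coli. It is propagated under kanamycin selection through an aph(3')-Ia KanR gene. It replicates from a ColE1/pBR322-type origin accompanied by the bom region and the rop gene, consistent with its listing as low copy. An f1 origin is also present. The short tetracycline-resistance, AmpR promoter and CAP-site hits in the feature table appear to be backbone remnants rather than functional elements.

Expression is driven by a T7 promoter followed by a lac operator and the T7 gene 10 ribosome binding site, with a plasmid-borne lacI gene supplying repressor. Transcription therefore depends on a host providing T7 RNA polymerase and can be induced with IPTG, and it ends at the T7 terminator. The annotated reading frame opens with a short histidine-containing tag fragment, a thrombin cleavage site and the T7 gene 10 leader. Next comes an ascorbate peroxidase fragment that matches the AP half of split APEX2 named in the catalogue entry. The stretch after it has no annotation and presumably holds the SpyCatcher003 S49C coding sequence, although the table does not label it. A further histidine tag fragment lies downstream, just before the terminator. The catalogue describes the His10 and AP tags as N-terminal, and the exact tag layout cannot be fully resolved from the features alone.

SpyCatcher003 forms a spontaneous covalent bond with SpyTag peptides, so the purified protein could attach the AP fragment to SpyTag-bearing partners. Peroxidase activity would then be reconstituted when the complementary split APEX2 fragment is nearby. The record states only protein purification as the purpose and does not explain the role of the S49C cysteine substitution.
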