Features (pLannotate 1.2.2; 22 found; start..end, strand, type, name):
     12..440     +  rep_origin     f1 ori (sequence partly withheld): f1 bacteriophage origin of replication; arrow indicates direction of (+) strand synthesis
    493..550     +  promoter       AmpR promoter (fragment): bla
    559..1374    -  CDS            KanR: aminoglycoside phosphotransferase; aph(3')-Ia; confers resistance to kanamycin in bacteria or G418 (Geneticin®) in eukaryotes
   1496..2084    +  rep_origin     ori: high-copy-number ColE1/pMB1/pBR322/pUC origin of replication
   2270..2409    -  misc_feature   bom: basis of mobility region from pBR322
   2511..2702    -  CDS            rop: Rop protein, which maintains plasmids at low copy number; rop
   2719..3099    +  CDS            YPB1_ECOLX: Protein predicted: Swiss-Prot protein existence level 4. From Escherichia coli.
   3171..3462    -  CDS            TcR (fragment): tetracycline efflux protein; tet; confers resistance to tetracycline
   3477..3498    -  protein_bind   CAP binding site: CAP binding activates transcription in the presence of cAMP. E. coli catabolite activator protein
   3511..4593    -  CDS            lacI: lac repressor; lacI; The lac repressor binds to the lac operator to inhibit transcription in E. coli. This inhibition can be relieved by adding lactose or isopropyl-β-D-thiogalactopyranoside (IPTG).
   4594..4671    -  promoter       lacI promoter: lacI
   4679..4958    -  CDS            TcR (fragment): tetracycline efflux protein; tet; confers resistance to tetracycline
   4980..4998    +  promoter       T7 promoter: promoter for bacteriophage T7 RNA polymerase
   4999..5023    +  protein_bind   lac operator: The lac repressor binds to the lac operator to inhibit transcription in E. coli. This inhibition can be relieved by adding lactose or isopropyl-β-D-thiogalactopyranoside (IPTG). lac repressor encoded by lacI
   5038..5060    +  RBS            RBS: efficient ribosome binding site from bacteriophage T7 gene 10 (Olins and Rangwala, 1989)
   5079..5096    +  CDS            capTEV™ (fragment): composite tag for in vivo biotinylation, TEV protease cleavage, and 6xHis tagging
   5118..5135    +  CDS            thrombin site: thrombin recognition and cleavage site
   5139..5171    +  CDS            T7 tag (gene 10 leader): leader peptide from bacteriophage T7 gene 10 promotes efficient translation in E. coli
   5181..5780    +  CDS            APX1 (fragment): APX1_PEA - Also known as APPX1. Experimental evidence at protein level: Swiss-Prot protein existence level 1. Plays a key role in hydrogen peroxide removal. From Pisum sativum (Garden pea).
   6301..6318    +  CDS            9xHis (fragment): 9xHis affinity tag
   6328..6377    +  CDS            SET1 (fragment): solubility-enhancement tag derived from T7 phage gene 10B
   6385..6432    +  terminator     T7 terminator: transcription terminator for bacteriophage T7 RNA polymerase
>Addgene plasmid #223636 | pET28a-AP-SpyCatcher | addgene full sequence | sequence record 444096 | Addgene NGS Result
TGGCGAATGGG
[124 nt withheld, positions 12-135]
C
[91 nt withheld, positions 137-227]
A
[49 nt withheld, positions 229-277]
CCTTTGACGTTGGAGTCCACGTTCTTT
[37 nt withheld, positions 305-341]
ACCCTATCTCGGTCTATTCTTTTGATTTATAAGGGATTTTGCCGATTTCGGCCTATTGGTTAAAAAATGA
GCTGATTTAACAAAAATTTAACGCGAATTTTAACAAAATATTAACGCTTACAATTTAGGTGGCACTTTTC
GGGGAAATGTGCGCGGAACCCCTATTTGTTTATTTTTCTAAATACATTCAAATATGTATCCGCTCATGAA
TTAATTCTTAGAAAAACTCATCGAGCATCAAATGAAACTGCAATTTATTCATATCAGGATTATCAATACC
ATATTTTTGAAAAAGCCGTTTCTGTAATGAAGGAGAAAACTCACCGAGGCAGTTCCATAGGATGGCAAGA
TCCTGGTATCGGTCTGCGATTCCGACTCGTCCAACATCAATACAACCTATTAATTTCCCCTCGTCAAAAA
TAAGGTTATCAAGTGAGAAATCACCATGAGTGACGACTGAATCCGGTGAGAATGGCAAAAGTTTATGCAT
TTCTTTCCAGACTTGTTCAACAGGCCAGCCATTACGCTCGTCATCAAAATCACTCGCATCAACCAAACCG
TTATTCATTCGTGATTGCGCCTGAGCGAGACGAAATACGCGATCGCTGTTAAAAGGACAATTACAAACAG
GAATCGAATGCAACCGGCGCAGGAACACTGCCAGCGCATCAACAATATTTTCACCTGAATCAGGATATTC
TTCTAATACCTGGAATGCTGTTTTCCCGGGGATCGCAGTGGTGAGTAACCATGCATCATCAGGAGTACGG
ATAAAATGCTTGATGGTCGGAAGAGGCATAAATTCCGTCAGCCAGTTTAGTCTGACCATCTCATCTGTAA
CATCATTGGCAACGCTACCTTTGCCATGTTTCAGAAACAACTCTGGCGCATCGGGCTTCCCATACAATCG
ATAGATTGTCGCACCTGATTGCCCGACATTATCGCGAGCCCATTTATACCCATATAAATCAGCATCCATG
TTGGAATTTAATCGCGGCCTAGAGCAAGACGTTTCCCGTTGAATATGGCTCATAACACCCCTTGTATTAC
TGTTTATGTAAGCAGACAGTTTTATTGTTCATGACCAAAATCCCTTAACGTGAGTTTTCGTTCCACTGAG
CGTCAGACCCCGTAGAAAAGATCAAAGGATCTTCTTGAGATCCTTTTTTTCTGCGCGTAATCTGCTGCTT
GCAAACAAAAAAACCACCGCTACCAGCGGTGGTTTGTTTGCCGGATCAAGAGCTACCAACTCTTTTTCCG
AAGGTAACTGGCTTCAGCAGAGCGCAGATACCAAATACTGTCCTTCTAGTGTAGCCGTAGTTAGGCCACC
ACTTCAAGAACTCTGTAGCACCGCCTACATACCTCGCTCTGCTAATCCTGTTACCAGTGGCTGCTGCCAG
TGGCGATAAGTCGTGTCTTACCGGGTTGGACTCAAGACGATAGTTACCGGATAAGGCGCAGCGGTCGGGC
TGAACGGGGGGTTCGTGCACACAGCCCAGCTTGGAGCGAACGACCTACACCGAACTGAGATACCTACAGC
GTGAGCTATGAGAAAGCGCCACGCTTCCCGAAGGGAGAAAGGCGGACAGGTATCCGGTAAGCGGCAGGGT
CGGAACAGGAGAGCGCACGAGGGAGCTTCCAGGGGGAAACGCCTGGTATCTTTATAGTCCTGTCGGGTTT
CGCCACCTCTGACTTGAGCGTCGATTTTTGTGATGCTCGTCAGGGGGGCGGAGCCTATGGAAAAACGCCA
GCAACGCGGCCTTTTTACGGTTCCTGGCCTTTTGCTGGCCTTTTGCTCACATGTTCTTTCCTGCGTTATC
CCCTGATTCTGTGGATAACCGTATTACCGCCTTTGAGTGAGCTGATACCGCTCGCCGCAGCCGAACGACC
GAGCGCAGCGAGTCAGTGAGCGAGGAAGCGGAAGAGCGCCTGATGCGGTATTTTCTCCTTACGCATCTGT
GCGGTATTTCACACCGCAATGGTGCACTCTCAGTACAATCTGCTCTGATGCCGCATAGTTAAGCCAGTAT
ACACTCCGCTATCGCTACGTGACTGGGTCATGGCTGCGCCCCGACACCCGCCAACACCCGCTGACGCGCC
CTGACGGGCTTGTCTGCTCCCGGCATCCGCTTACAGACAAGCTGTGACCGTCTCCGGGAGCTGCATGTGT
CAGAGGTTTTCACCGTCATCACCGAAACGCGCGAGGCAGCTGCGGTAAAGCTCATCAGCGTGGTCGTGAA
GCGATTCACAGATGTCTGCCTGTTCATCCGCGTCCAGCTCGTTGAGTTTCTCCAGAAGCGTTAATGTCTG
GCTTCTGATAAAGCGGGCCATGTTAAGGGCGGTTTTTTCCTGTTTGGTCACTGATGCCTCCGTGTAAGGG
GGATTTCTGTTCATGGGGGTAATGATACCGATGAAACGAGAGAGGATGCTCACGATACGGGTTACTGATG
ATGAACATGCCCGGTTACTGGAACGTTGTGAGGGTAAACAACTGGCGGTATGGATGCGGCGGGACCAGAG
AAAAATCACTCAGGGTCAATGCCAGCGCTTCGTTAATACAGATGTAGGTGTTCCACAGGGTAGCCAGCAG
CATCCTGCGATGCAGATCCGGAACATAATGGTGCAGGGCGCTGACTTCCGCGTTTCCAGACTTTACGAAA
CACGGAAACCGAAGACCATTCATGTTGTTGCTCAGGTCGCAGACGTTTTGCAGCAGCAGTCGCTTCACGT
TCGCTCGCGTATCGGTGATTCATTCTGCTAACCAGTAAGGCAACCCCGCCAGCCTAGCCGGGTCCTCAAC
GACAGGAGCACGATCATGCGCACCCGTGGGGCCGCCATGCCGGCGATAATGGCCTGCTTCTCGCCGAAAC
GTTTGGTGGCGGGACCAGTGACGAAGGCTTGAGCGAGGGCGTGCAAGATTCCGAATACCGCAAGCGACAG
GCCGATCATCGTCGCGCTCCAGCGAAAGCGGTCCTCGCCGAAAATGACCCAGAGCGCTGCCGGCACCTGT
CCTACGAGTTGCATGATAAAGAAGACAGTCATAAGTGCGGCGACGATAGTCATGCCCCGCGCCCACCGGA
AGGAGCTGACTGGGTTGAAGGCTCTCAAGGGCATCGGTCGAGATCCCGGTGCCTAATGAGTGAGCTAACT
TACATTAATTGCGTTGCGCTCACTGCCCGCTTTCCAGTCGGGAAACCTGTCGTGCCAGCTGCATTAATGA
ATCGGCCAACGCGCGGGGAGAGGCGGTTTGCGTATTGGGCGCCAGGGTGGTTTTTCTTTTCACCAGTGAG
ACGGGCAACAGCTGATTGCCCTTCACCGCCTGGCCCTGAGAGAGTTGCAGCAAGCGGTCCACGCTGGTTT
GCCCCAGCAGGCGAAAATCCTGTTTGATGGTGGTTAACGGCGGGATATAACATGAGCTGTCTTCGGTATC
GTCGTATCCCACTACCGAGATATCCGCACCAACGCGCAGCCCGGACTCGGTAATGGCGCGCATTGCGCCC
AGCGCCATCTGATCGTTGGCAACCAGCATCGCAGTGGGAACGATGCCCTCATTCAGCATTTGCATGGTTT
GTTGAAAACCGGACATGGCACTCCAGTCGCCTTCCCGTTCCGCTATCGGCTGAATTTGATTGCGAGTGAG
ATATTTATGCCAGCCAGCCAGACGCAGACGCGCCGAGACAGAACTTAATGGGCCCGCTAACAGCGCGATT
TGCTGGTGACCCAATGCGACCAGATGCTCCACGCCCAGTCGCGTACCGTCTTCATGGGAGAAAATAATAC
TGTTGATGGGTGTCTGGTCAGAGACATCAAGAAATAACGCCGGAACATTAGTGCAGGCAGCTTCCACAGC
AATGGCATCCTGGTCATCCAGCGGATAGTTAATGATCAGCCCACTGACGCGTTGCGCGAGAAGATTGTGC
ACCGCCGCTTTACAGGCTTCGACGCCGCTTCGTTCTACCATCGACACCACCACGCTGGCACCCAGTTGAT
CGGCGCGAGATTTAATCGCCGCGACAATTTGCGACGGCGCGTGCAGGGCCAGACTGGAGGTGGCAACGCC
AATCAGCAACGACTGTTTGCCCGCCAGTTGTTGTGCCACGCGGTTGGGAATGTAATTCAGCTCCGCCATC
GCCGCTTCCACTTTTTCCCGCGTTTTCGCAGAAACGTGGCTGGCCTGGTTCACCACGCGGGAAACGGTCT
GATAAGAGACACCGGCATACTCTGCGACATCGTATAACGTTACTGGTTTCACATTCACCACCCTGAATTG
ACTCTCTTCCGGGCGCTATCATGCCATACCGCGAAAGGTTTTGCGCCATTCGATGGTGTCCGGGATCTCG
ACGCTCTCCCTTATGCGACTCCTGCATTAGGAAGCAGCCCAGTAGTAGGTTGAGGCCGTTGAGCACCGCC
GCCGCAAGGAATGGTGCATGCAAGGAGATGGCGCCCAACAGTCCCCCGGCCACGGGGCCTGCCACCATAC
CCACGCCGAAACAAGCGCTCATGAGCCCGAAGTGGCGAGCCCGATCTTCCCCATCGGTGATGTCGGCGAT
ATAGGCGCCAGCAACCGCACCTGTGGCGCCGGTGATGCCGGCCACGATGCGTCCGGCGTAGAGGATCGAG
ATCTCGATCCCGCGAAATTAATACGACTCACTATAGGGGAATTGTGAGCGGATAACAATTCCCCTCTAGA
AATAATTTTGTTTAACTTTAAGAAGGAGATATACCATGGGCAGCAGCCATCATCATCATCATCATCATCA
CCATCACAGCAGCGGCCTGGTGCCGCGCGGCAGCCATATGGCTAGCATGACTGGTGGACAGCAAATGGGT
CGCGGATCCGGGAAATCATACCCAACAGTGTCCGCAGACTACCAGGATGCCGTGGAGAAAGCCAAGAAGA
GGCTGGGAGGGTTTATCGCAGAAAAGAGGTGCGCACCTCTGATGCTGAGACTGGCTTTCCACAGCGCAGG
CACCTTTGACAAGAGAACCAAAACAGGCGGACCCTTTGGAACAATCAGGTACCCCGCTGAACTGGCACAT
AGTGCCAACAGCGGGCTGGACATCGCCGTGCGGCTGCTGGAACCTCTGAAAGCAGAGTTCCCAATTCTGT
CCTACGCCGATTTTTATCAGCTGGCAGGAGTGGTCGCTGTGGAGGTCACTGGGGGCCCCAAGGTGCCTTT
TCACCCAGGACGGGAGGACAAGCCAGAACTACCTCCAGAGGGGCGCCTGCCAGATCCGACAAAGGGCTCC
GACCATCTGCGAGATGTGTTTGGGAAAGCTATGGGCCTGACTGACCAGGATATCGTCGCACTGTCTGGAG
GGCACACCCTTGGCGCCGCTCATAAGGAAAGGTCAGGCTTCGAGGGACCCTGGACAAGCAACCCCCTGGT
TTTCGACAATTCTTACTTTACTGAACTGCTGAGTGGAGAGAAGGAAGGGAGTGGCAGCGGAGGTAGTGGG
AGCGGTGGCAAGCCCATCCCCAACCCCCTGCTGGGCCTGGACAGCACCAAGGGCTCGGGCTCGACCTCGG
GCTCGGGCTCGACCTCGGGCTCGGGCACCGGTGTAACCACCTTATCAGGTTTATCAGGTGAGCAAGGTCC
GTCCGGTGATATGACAACTGAAGAAGATAGTGCTACCCATATTAAATTCTCAAAACGTGATGAGGACGGC
CGTGAGTTAGCTGGTGCAACTATGGAGTTGCGTGATTGCTCTGGTAAAACTATTAGTACATGGATTTCAG
ATGGACATGTGAAGGATTTCTACCTGTATCCAGGAAAATATACATTTGTCGAAACCGCAGCACCAGACGG
TTATGAGGTAGCAACTCCAATTGAATTTACAGTTAATGAGGACGGTCAGGTTACTGTAGATGGTGAAGCA
ACTGAAGGTGACGCTCATACTGGATCCAGTGGTAGCTAAGAATTCGAGCTCCGTCGACAAGCTTGCGGCC
GCACTCGAGCACCACCACCACCACCACTGAGATCCGGCTGCTAACAAAGCCCGAAAGGAAGCTGAGTTGG
CTGCTGCCACCGCTGAGCAATAACTAGCATAACCCCTTGGGGCCTCTAAACGGGTCTTGAGGGGTTTTTT
GCTGAAAGGAGGAACTATATCCGGAT
